>Addgene plasmid #92426 | Stx3-mCitrine-mCherry | addgene full sequence | sequence record 182518 | Addgene NGS Result
TAGTTATTAATAGTAATCAATTACGGGGTCATTAGTTCATAGCCCATATATGGAGTTCCGCGTTACATAA
CTTACGGTAAATGGCCCGCCTGGCTGACCGCCCAACGACCCCCGCCCATTGACGTCAATAATGACGTATG
TTCCCATAGTAACGCCAATAGGGACTTTCCATTGACGTCAATGGGTGGAGTATTTACGGTAAACTGCCCA
CTTGGCAGTACATCAAGTGTATCATATGCCAAGTACGCCCCCTATTGACGTCAATGACGGTAAATGGCCC
GCCTGGCATTATGCCCAGTACATGACCTTATGGGACTTTCCTACTTGGCAGTACATCTACGTATTAGTCA
TCGCTATTACCATGGTGATGCGGTTTTGGCAGTACATCAATGGGCGTGGATAGCGGTTTGACTCACGGGG
ATTTCCAAGTCTCCACCCCATTGACGTCAATGGGAGTTTGTTTTGGCACCAAAATCAACGGGACTTTCCA
AAATGTCGTAACAACTCCGCCCCATTGACGCAAATGGGCGGTAGGCGTGTACGGTGGGAGGTCTATATAA
GCAGAGCTGGTTTAGTGAACCGTCAGATCCGCTAGCGCTACCGGACTCAGATCTCGAGCTCAAGCTTGAT
ATCGAATTCCCCCGCAGTTGCTCCAGGCCGCTCACTTGGGACGCGCTTACCTGAGACAAGGCGCCTGCCA
CCCTCACCTGGACCAGGATGAAGGACCGACTGGAGCAGCTGAAGGCCAAGCAGCTGACGCAGGATGATGA
CACGGACGAGGTTGAGATTGCTATTGATAATACAGCGTTCATGGATGAGTTCTTTTCTGAGATTGAGGAA
ACGAGGCTCAACATCGACAAGATCTCAGAGCATGTGGAGGAAGCTAAGAAACTCTACAGTATCATTCTCT
CTGCACCGATTCCAGAGCCAAAAACCAAAGACGACCTTGAACAGCTCACAACTGAGATCAAGAAAAGGGC
CAACAACGTCCGGAACAAACTGAAGAGCATGGAGAAGCATATTGAGGAAGACGAGGTCCGGTCATCAGCA
GACCTTCGGATACGAAAGTCCCAGCACTCCGTCCTCTCCCGGAAGTTTGTGGAGGTGATGACAAAGTACA
ATGAGGCACAGGTGGACTTCCGTGAACGCAGCAAAGGGCGCATCCAACGGCAGCTTGAAATTACTGGCAA
GAAAACAACAGATGAGGAGCTGGAAGAAATGTTGGAGAGTGGCAACCCAGCCATCTTCACTTCTGGGATC
ATTGACTCCCAGATTTCCAAGCAAGCCCTCAGCGAGATTGAGGGTCGGCACAAGGACATCGTGAGGCTGG
AGAGCAGCATCAAGGAGCTCCATGACATGTTTATGGACATCGCCATGCTGGTGGAGAATCAGGGTGAGAT
GTTAGATAACATAGAGTTGAATGTCATGCACACGGTGGACCATGTGGAGAAGGCACGGGATGAGACTAAA
AGAGCCATGAAGTATCAGGGTCAGGCGCGCAAGAAATTGATAATTATCATTGTGATAGTAGTTGTGTTGC
TGGGCATTTTAGCGTTGATTATTGGATTGTCCGTTGGGCTGAAGTCGACGGTACCGCGGGCCCGGGATCC
ACCCGTGGCCACCATGGTGAGCAAGGGCGAGGAGCTGTTCACCGGCGTGGTGCCCATCCTGGTGGAGCTG
GACGGCGACGTGAACGGCCACAAGTTCAGCGTGAGCGGCGAGGGCGAGGGCGACGCCACCTACGGCAAGC
TGACCCTGAAGTTCATCTGCACCACCGGCAAGCTGCCCGTGCCCTGGCCCACCCTGGTGACCACCTTCGG
CTACGGCCTGATGTGCTTCGCCCGCTACCCCGACCACATGAAGCAGCACGACTTCTTCAAGAGCGCCATG
CCCGAGGGCTACGTGCAGGAGCGCACCATCTTCTTCAAGGACGACGGCAACTACAAGACCCGCGCCGAGG
TGAAGTTCGAGGGCGACACCCTGGTGAACCGCATCGAGCTGAAGGGCATCGACTTCAAGGAGGACGGCAA
CATCCTGGGCCACAAGCTGGAGTACAACTACAACAGCCACAACGTGTACATCATGGCCGACAAGCAGAAG
AACGGCATCAAGGTGAACTTCAAGATCCGCCACAACATCGAGGACGGCAGCGTGCAGCTGGCCGACCACT
ACCAGCAGAACACCCCCATCGGCGACGGCCCCGTGCTGCTGCCCGACAACCACTACCTGAGCTACCAGAG
CAAGCTGAGCAAGGACCCCAACGAGAAGCGCGACCACATGGTGCTGCTGGAGTTCGTGACCGCCGCCGGC
ATCACTCTCGGCATGGACGAGCAGGATCCACCGGTCGCCACCATGGTGAGCAAGGGCGAGGAGGATAACA
TGGCCATCATCAAGGAGTTCATGCGCTTCAAGGTGCACATGGAGGGCTCCGTGAACGGCCACGAGTTCGA
GATCGAGGGCGAGGGCGAGGGCCGCCCCTACGAGGGCACCCAGACCGCCAAGCTGAAGGTGACCAAGGGT
GGCCCCCTGCCCTTCGCCTGGGACATCCTGTCCCCTCAGTTCATGTACGGCTCCAAGGCCTACGTGAAGC
ACCCCGCCGACATCCCCGACTACTTGAAGCTGTCCTTCCCCGAGGGCTTCAAGTGGGAGCGCGTGATGAA
CTTCGAGGACGGCGGCGTGGTGACCGTGACCCAGGACTCCTCCCTGCAGGACGGCGAGTTCATCTACAAG
GTGAAGCTGCGCGGCACCAACTTCCCCTCCGACGGCCCCGTAATGCAGAAGAAGACCATGGGCTGGGAGG
CCTCCTCCGAGCGGATGTACCCCGAGGACGGCGCCCTGAAGGGCGAGATCAAGCAGAGGCTGAAGCTGAA
GGACGGCGGCCACTACGACGCTGAGGTCAAGACCACCTACAAGGCCAAGAAGCCCGTGCAGCTGCCCGGC
GCCTACAACGTCAACATCAAGTTGGACATCACCTCCCACAACGAGGACTACACCATCGTGGAACAGTACG
AACGCGCCGAGGGCCGCCACTCCACCGGCGGCATGGACGAGCTGTACAAGTAAAGCGGCCGCGACTCTAG
ATCATAATCAGCCATACCACATTTGTAGAGGTTTTACTTGCTTTAAAAAACCTCCCACACCTCCCCCTGA
ACCTGAAACATAAAATGAATGCAATTGTTGTTGTTAACTTGTTTATTGCAGCTTATAATGGTTACAAATA
AAGCAATAGCATCACAAATTTCACAAATAAAGCATTTTTTTCACTGCATTCTAGTTGTGGTTTGTCCAAA
CTCATCAATGTATCTTAAGGCGTAAATTGTAAGCGTTAATATTTTGTTAAAATTCGCGTTAAATTTTTGT
TAAATCAGCTCATTTTTTAACCAATAGGCCGAAATCGGCAAAATCCCTTATAAATCAAAAGAATAGACCG
AGATAGGGT
[37 nt withheld, positions 3440-3476]
AAAGAACGTGGACTCCAACGTCAAAGG
[49 nt withheld, positions 3504-3552]
T
[91 nt withheld, positions 3554-3644]
G
[124 nt withheld, positions 3646-3769]
CAGGTGGCACTTTTCGGGGAAATGTGCGCGGAACCCCTATTTGTTTATTTTTCTAAATACATTCAAATAT
GTATCCGCTCATGAGACAATAACCCTGATAAATGCTTCAATAATATTGAAAAAGGAAGAGTCCTGAGGCG
GAAAGAACCAGCTGTGGAATGTGTGTCAGTTAGGGTGTGGAAAGTCCCCAGGCTCCCCAGCAGGCAGAAG
TATGCAAAGCATGCATCTCAATTAGTCAGCAACCAGGTGTGGAAAGTCCCCAGGCTCCCCAGCAGGCAGA
AGTATGCAAAGCATGCATCTCAATTAGTCAGCAACCATAGTCCCGCCCCTAACTCCGCCCATCCCGCCCC
TAACTCCGCCCAGTTCCGCCCATTCTCCGCCCCATGGCTGACTAATTTTTTTTATTTATGCAGAGGCCGA
GGCCGCCTCGGCCTCTGAGCTATTCCAGAAGTAGTGAGGAGGCTTTTTTGGAGGCCTAGGCTTTTGCAAA
GATCGATCAAGAGACAGGATGAGGATCGTTTCGCATGATTGAACAAGATGGATTGCACGCAGGTTCTCCG
GCCGCTTGGGTGGAGAGGCTATTCGGCTATGACTGGGCACAACAGACAATCGGCTGCTCTGATGCCGCCG
TGTTCCGGCTGTCAGCGCAGGGGCGCCCGGTTCTTTTTGTCAAGACCGACCTGTCCGGTGCCCTGAATGA
ACTGCAAGACGAGGCAGCGCGGCTATCGTGGCTGGCCACGACGGGCGTTCCTTGCGCAGCTGTGCTCGAC
GTTGTCACTGAAGCGGGAAGGGACTGGCTGCTATTGGGCGAAGTGCCGGGGCAGGATCTCCTGTCATCTC
ACCTTGCTCCTGCCGAGAAAGTATCCATCATGGCTGATGCAATGCGGCGGCTGCATACGCTTGATCCGGC
TACCTGCCCATTCGACCACCAAGCGAAACATCGCATCGAGCGAGCACGTACTCGGATGGAAGCCGGTCTT
GTCGATCAGGATGATCTGGACGAAGAGCATCAGGGGCTCGCGCCAGCCGAACTGTTCGCCAGGCTCAAGG
CGAGCATGCCCGACGGCGAGGATCTCGTCGTGACCCATGGCGATGCCTGCTTGCCGAATATCATGGTGGA
AAATGGCCGCTTTTCTGGATTCATCGACTGTGGCCGGCTGGGTGTGGCGGACCGCTATCAGGACATAGCG
TTGGCTACCCGTGATATTGCTGAAGAGCTTGGCGGCGAATGGGCTGACCGCTTCCTCGTGCTTTACGGTA
TCGCCGCTCCCGATTCGCAGCGCATCGCCTTCTATCGCCTTCTTGACGAGTTCTTCTGAGCGGGACTCTG
GGGTTCGAAATGACCGACCAAGCGACGCCCAACCTGCCATCACGAGATTTCGATTCCACCGCCGCCTTCT
ATGAAAGGTTGGGCTTCGGAATCGTTTTCCGGGACGCCGGCTGGATGATCCTCCAGCGCGGGGATCTCAT
GCTGGAGTTCTTCGCCCACCCTAGGGGGAGGCTAACTGAAACACGGAAGGAGACAATACCGGAAGGAACC
CGCGCTATGACGGCAATAAAAAGACAGAATAAAACGCACGGTGTTGGGTCGTTTGTTCATAAACGCGGGG
TTCGGTCCCAGGGCTGGCACTCTGTCGATACCCCACCGAGACCCCATTGGGGCCAATACGCCCGCGTTTC
TTCCTTTTCCCCACCCCACCCCCCAAGTTCGGGTGAAGGCCCAGGGCTCGCAGCCAACGTCGGGGCGGCA
GGCCCTGCCATAGCCTCAGGTTACTCATATATACTTTAGATTGATTTAAAACTTCATTTTTAATTTAAAA
GGATCTAGGTGAAGATCCTTTTTGATAATCTCATGACCAAAATCCCTTAACGTGAGTTTTCGTTCCACTG
AGCGTCAGACCCCGTAGAAAAGATCAAAGGATCTTCTTGAGATCCTTTTTTTCTGCGCGTAATCTGCTGC
TTGCAAACAAAAAAACCACCGCTACCAGCGGTGGTTTGTTTGCCGGATCAAGAGCTACCAACTCTTTTTC
CGAAGGTAACTGGCTTCAGCAGAGCGCAGATACCAAATACTGTTCTTCTAGTGTAGCCGTAGTTAGGCCA
CCACTTCAAGAACTCTGTAGCACCGCCTACATACCTCGCTCTGCTAATCCTGTTACCAGTGGCTGCTGCC
AGTGGCGATAAGTCGTGTCTTACCGGGTTGGACTCAAGACGATAGTTACCGGATAAGGCGCAGCGGTCGG
GCTGAACGGGGGGTTCGTGCACACAGCCCAGCTTGGAGCGAACGACCTACACCGAACTGAGATACCTACA
GCGTGAGCTATGAGAAAGCGCCACGCTTCCCGAAGGGAGAAAGGCGGACAGGTATCCGGTAAGCGGCAGG
GTCGGAACAGGAGAGCGCACGAGGGAGCTTCCAGGGGGAAACGCCTGGTATCTTTATAGTCCTGTCGGGT
TTCGCCACCTCTGACTTGAGCGTCGATTTTTGTGATGCTCGTCAGGGGGGCGGAGCCTATGGAAAAACGC
CAGCAACGCGGCCTTTTTACGGTTCCTGGCCTTTTGCTGGCCTTTTGCTCACATGTTCTTTCCTGCGTTA
TCCCCTGATTCTGTGGATAACCGTATTACCGCCATGCAT
Features (pLannotate 1.2.2; 17 found; start..end, strand, type, name):
     61..364     +  enhancer       CMV enhancer: human cytomegalovirus immediate early enhancer
    365..568     +  promoter       CMV promoter: human cytomegalovirus (CMV) immediate early promoter
    591..627     +  misc_feature   MCS (fragment): multiple cloning site
    718..1584    +  CDS            Stx3: STX3_RAT - Also known as Stx3a. Experimental evidence at protein level: Swiss-Prot protein existence level 1. Potentially involved in docking of synaptic vesicles at presynaptic active zones. From Rattus norvegicus (Rat).
   1583..1610    +  misc_feature   MCS (fragment): multiple cloning site
   1624..2331    +  CDS            mCitrine: mCitrine is a basic (constitutively fluorescent) yellow fluorescent protein published in 2001, derived from Aequorea victoria.
   2353..3060    +  CDS            mCherry: mCherry is a basic (constitutively fluorescent) red fluorescent protein published in 2004, derived from Discosoma sp.. It is reported to be a very rapidly-maturing monomer with low acid sensitivity.
   3080..3163    +  CDS            large T antigen (fragment): large T antigen from SV40 (simian virus 40)
   3186..3307    +  polyA_signal   SV40 poly(A) signal: SV40 polyadenylation signal
   3341..3769    -  rep_origin     f1 ori (sequence partly withheld): f1 bacteriophage origin of replication; arrow indicates direction of (+) strand synthesis
   3796..3900    +  promoter       AmpR promoter: bla
   3902..4259    +  promoter       SV40 promoter: SV40 enhancer and early promoter
   4294..5088    +  CDS            NeoR/KanR: aminoglycoside phosphotransferase from Tn5; aph(3')-II (or nptII); confers resistance to neomycin, kanamycin, and G418 (Geneticin®)
   5109..5261    +  CDS            ble (fragment): BLE_KLEPN - Experimental evidence at protein level: Swiss-Prot protein existence level 1. Binding protein with a strong affinity to the bleomycin family of antibiotics. Binds to CL990; an antimitotic-antibiotic compound. From Klebsiella pneumoniae.
   5320..5367    +  polyA_signal   HSV TK poly(A) signal: herpes simplex virus thymidine kinase polyadenylation signal (Cole and Stacy, 1985)
   5458..5474    -  polyA_signal   bGH poly(A) signal (fragment): bovine growth hormone polyadenylation signal
   5696..6284    +  rep_origin     ori: high-copy-number ColE1/pMB1/pBR322/pUC origin of replication
