[The description below was written by a language model from this plasmid's Addgene catalogue record and pLannotate feature annotations shown in this document.]
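Description:
Stx3-mCitrine-mCherry is a mammalian expression plasmid of about 6.4 kb built on the pmCherry-N1 backbone. It encodes rat syntaxin-3 (Stx3) fused at its C-terminus to a tandem of two fluorescent proteins, the yellow mCitrine followed by the red mCherry. The fusion is transcribed from the human cytomegalovirus immediate-early enhancer and promoter and terminated by an SV40 polyadenylation signal. According to the record, Stx3 sits between EcoRI and BamHI sites in the multiple cloning site, and mCitrine flanked by BamHI sites was then subcloned into an existing Stx3-mCherry construct, which placed it between the SNARE protein and mCherry. The feature table matches this arrangement, showing the three coding regions in series on the same strand, separated by short linker or residual cloning-site sequences.

The plasmid is propagated in E. coli from a high-copy ColE1/pUC-type origin and also carries an f1 phage origin. Selection relies on a single Tn5 NeoR/KanR aminoglycoside phosphotransferase gene with an HSV TK polyadenylation signal. A bacterial promoter drives it for kanamycin resistance in bacteria, and the SV40 early promoter drives it in mammalian cells, where it can confer G418 resistance. The short large T antigen, ble and bGH poly(A) fragments in the annotation appear to be backbone remnants rather than functional elements.

The associated publication used fluorescence lifetime imaging microscopy to study SNARE trafficking in dendritic cells. Because the donor-like mCitrine and acceptor-like mCherry are covalently linked on the same protein, the construct would plausibly serve as a FRET-positive reference, although the record states only that it is for expression of the tandem fusion.
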