Addgene plasmid #92426: Stx3-mCitrine-mCherry
Purpose: Expression of syntaxin-3 C-terminally conjugated to tandem of mCitrine and mCherry.
Depositing lab: Geert van den Bogaart. Depositing organization: Radboud University Nijmegen Medical Centre. Publication: Fluorescence lifetime imaging microscopy reveals rerouting of SNARE trafficking driving dendritic cell activation. Verboogen DRJ, Gonzalez Mancha N, Ter Beest M, van den Bogaart G. Elife. 2017 May 19;6. pii: e23525. doi: 10.7554/eLife.23525. PubMed 28524818.
Backbone
  Vector backbone: pmCherry-N1
  Backbone manufacturer: CloneTech
  Modifications to backbone: mCitrine with BamHI restriction sites on both sides was subcloned in the Stx3-mCherry construct
  Vector type: Mammalian Expression
Growth in bacteria
  Bacterial resistance: Kanamycin, 50 μg/mL
  Growth temperature: 37°C
  Growth strain: DH5alpha
  Copy number: High Copy
Gene/Insert
  Gene/Insert name: Stx3 (alt name: syntaxin 3, syntaxin-3)
  Species: R. norvegicus (rat)
  GenBank ID: NM_031124.1
  Entrez Gene: Stx3 (a.k.a. Stx3a)
  Promoter: CMV
  Tag / fusion protein: mCitrine (C terminal on insert); mCherry (C terminal on insert)
  Cloning method: Restriction Enzyme; 5′ cloning site EcoRI (not destroyed); 3′ cloning site BamHI (not destroyed)
  Sequencing primers: 5′ TAACAACTCCGCCCCATT; 3′ CACCTTGAAGCGCATGAACT
Terms and licenses: Academic/Nonprofit Terms; Industry Terms: Not Available to Industry
How to cite: Stx3-mCitrine-mCherry was a gift from Geert van den Bogaart (Addgene plasmid # 92426 ; http://n2t.net/addgene:92426 ; RRID:Addgene_92426)
